Addgene plasmid #84101: pFGC5941-PacI-ath-STTM173
Purpose: target miRNA173 for destruction in Arabidopsis thaliana
Depositing lab: Guiliang Tang. Depositing organization: Michigan Technological University. Publication: Construction of short tandem target mimic (STTM) to block the functions of plant and animal microRNAs. Tang G, Yan J, Gu Y, Qiao M, Fan R, Mao Y, Tang X. Methods. 2012 Oct;58(2):118-25. doi: 10.1016/j.ymeth.2012.10.006. Epub 2012 Oct 23. PubMed 23098881.
Backbone
  Vector backbone: pFGC5941-PacI
  Backbone manufacturer: Guiliang Tang (Addgene plasmid # 44182)
  Backbone size w/o insert (bp): 8608
  Vector type: Plant Expression
  Selectable markers: Basta
Growth in bacteria
  Bacterial resistance: Chloramphenicol and Kanamycin, 25 & 50 μg/mL
  Growth temperature: 37°C
  Growth strain: DH5alpha
  Copy number: High Copy
Gene/Insert
  Gene/Insert name: STTM173
  Species: A. thaliana (mustard weed)
  Promoter: 2x35S
  Cloning method: Restriction Enzyme; 5′ cloning site PacI (not destroyed); 3′ cloning site PacI (not destroyed)
  Sequencing primers: 5′ CACTATCCTTCGCAAGACCCTTCC; 3′ CAACACATGAGCGAAACCCTATAA
Terms and licenses: Academic/Nonprofit Terms; Industry Terms: Not Available to Industry
Depositor comments: The insert within this plasmid contains a 2x35S promoter, STTM, T35S and CmR.
How to cite: pFGC5941-PacI-ath-STTM173 was a gift from Guiliang Tang (Addgene plasmid # 84101 ; http://n2t.net/addgene:84101 ; RRID:Addgene_84101)
