[The description below was written by a language model from this plasmid's Addgene catalogue record and pLannotate feature annotations shown in this document.]
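Description:
pFGC5941-PacI-ath-STTM173 is a plant expression binary vector built on the pFGC5941-PacI backbone for Agrobacterium-mediated T-DNA delivery into Arabidopsis thaliana. The backbone carries nopaline-type left and right T-DNA border repeats, the pVS1 replication and stability functions (oriV, RepA, StaA) that maintain the plasmid in Agrobacterium, and a ColE1/pBR322-type origin with a bom site for high-copy propagation in E. coli. A kanamycin resistance gene lies outside the T-DNA. A second bacterial marker, chloramphenicol acetyltransferase, is part of the cloned cassette, so the plasmid is selected on both antibiotics. Within the T-DNA, a bar gene encoding phosphinothricin acetyltransferase, driven by the mannopine synthase promoter and terminator, provides Basta (glufosinate) selection of transformed plants.

The payload is a PacI-flanked cassette that, according to the depositor, comprises a 2x35S promoter, the STTM173 sequence, a 35S terminator and the CmR marker. The feature table agrees with this: an enhanced CaMV 35S promoter spans the numbering origin of the circular sequence and is followed by an unannotated stretch, presumably holding the STTM, and then by the CaMV polyadenylation signal. The CmR gene and short ColE1 origin fragments, apparently left over from an intermediate cloning vector, flank the cassette along with T7 and SP6 promoters. A short tandem target mimic is a non-coding transcript that carries two non-cleavable miRNA binding sites joined by a spacer. When expressed strongly, it sequesters the cognate miRNA and triggers its degradation. Here the target is miR173, and the construct is used to block miR173 function in stably transformed Arabidopsis for loss-of-function studies.
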