Features (pLannotate 1.2.2; 27 found; start..end, strand, type, name):
      1..346     +  promoter       CaMV 35S promoter: strong constitutive promoter from cauliflower mosaic virus
    298..344     +  promoter       minimal CaMV 35S promoter: minimal 35S promoter from cauliflower mosaic virus
    508..684     +  polyA_signal   CaMV poly(A) signal: cauliflower mosaic virus polyadenylation signal
   1246..1264    -  promoter       SP6 promoter: promoter for bacteriophage SP6 RNA polymerase
   1329..1988    -  CDS            CmR: chloramphenicol acetyltransferase; cat; confers resistance to chloramphenicol
   1989..2025    -  promoter       cat promoter (fragment): promoter of the E. coli cat gene encoding chloramphenicol acetyltransferase
   2025..2053    -  promoter       tet promoter: E. coli promoter for tetracycline efflux protein gene
   2115..2283    -  rep_origin     ori (fragment): high-copy-number ColE1/pMB1/pBR322/pUC origin of replication
   2315..3022    +  terminator     OCS terminator: octopine synthase terminator
   3023..3043    +  misc_feature   MCS (fragment): pUC18/19 multiple cloning site
   3046..3200    +  CDS            lacZα (fragment): LacZα fragment of β-galactosidase; lacZ fragment
   3266..3290    +  misc_feature   RB T-DNA repeat: right border repeat from nopaline C58 T-DNA
   3630..4031    +  CDS            Y4CG_SINFN (fragment): Protein inferred from homology: Swiss-Prot protein existence level 3. From Sinorhizobium fredii (strain NBRC 101917 / NGR234).
   4591..5220    +  CDS            pVS1 StaA: stability protein from the Pseudomonas plasmid pVS1 (Heeb et al., 2000)
   5649..6722    +  CDS            pVS1 RepA: replication protein from the Pseudomonas plasmid pVS1 (Heeb et al., 2000)
   6788..6982    +  rep_origin     pVS1 oriV: origin of replication for the Pseudomonas plasmid pVS1 (Heeb et al., 2000)
   7185..7224    +  CDS            rop (fragment): Rop protein, which maintains plasmids at low copy number; rop
   7326..7466    +  misc_feature   bom: basis of mobility region from pBR322
   7652..8240    -  rep_origin     ori: high-copy-number ColE1/pMB1/pBR322/pUC origin of replication
   8327..9121    -  CDS            KanR: aminoglycoside phosphotransferase; aphA-3; confers resistance to kanamycin
   9546..9570    +  misc_feature   LB T-DNA repeat: left border repeat from nopaline C58 T-DNA
   9656..9908    -  terminator     MAS terminator: mannopine synthase terminator
   9921..10469   -  CDS            bar: PAT_STRHY - Experimental evidence at protein level: Swiss-Prot protein existence level 1. Inactivates phosphinothricin (PPT) by transfer of an acetyl group from acetyl CoA. Can also acetylate demethylphosphinothricin but not PTT or glutamate. This enzyme is an effector of phosphinothricin tripeptide (PTT or bialaphos) resistance. From Streptomyces hygroscopicus. Introduced by genetic manipulation and expressed in glufosinate-tolerant maize by Dekalb Genetics.
  10475..10855   -  promoter       MAS promoter: mannopine synthase promoter (Velten et al., 1984)
  10901..10942   -  rep_origin     ori (fragment): high-copy-number ColE1/pMB1/pBR322/pUC origin of replication
  11047..11065   +  promoter       T7 promoter: promoter for bacteriophage T7 RNA polymerase
  11086..11133   +  promoter       CaMV 35S promoter (enhanced) (fragment): cauliflower mosaic virus 35S promoter with a duplicated enhancer region
>Addgene plasmid #84101 | pFGC5941-PacI-ath-STTM173 | addgene full sequence | sequence record 167217 | Addgene NGS Result
TGAGACTTTTCAACAAAGGGTAATTTCGGGAAACCTCCTCGGATTCCATTGCCCAGCTATCTGTCACTTC
ATCGAAAGGACAGTGGAAAAGGAAGGTGGCTCCTACAAATGCCATCATTGCGATAAAGGAAAGGCTATCA
TTCAAGATGCCTCTGCCGACAGTGGTCCCAAAGATGGACCCCCACCCACGAGGAGCATCGTGGAAAAAGA
AGACGTTCCAACCACGTCTTCAAAGCAAGTGGATTGATGTGACATCTCCACTGACATAAGGGATGACGCA
CAACCCCACTATCCTTCGCAAGACCCTTCCTCTATATAAGGAAGTTCATTTCATTTGGAGAGGACAGCCC
AAGCTTTTTCGCTTACACTACAGAGAATCAGTTGTTGTTGTTATGGTCTAATTTAAATATGGTCTAAAGA
AGAAGAATGTGATTTCTCTCCTATGCAAGCGAAGAATTCGGTACGCTGAAATCACCAGTCTCTCTCTACA
AATCTATCTCTCTCTATTTTCTCCATAAATAATGTGTGAGTAGTTTCCCGATAAGGGAAATTAGGGTTCT
TATAGGGTTTCGCTCATGTGTTGAGCATATAAGAAACCCTTAGTATGTATTTGTATTTGTAAAATACTTC
TATCAATAAAATTTCTAATTCCTAAAACCAAAATCCAGTACTAAAATCCAGATCTCCTAAAGTCCCTATA
GATCTTTGTCGTGAATATAAACCAGACACGAGACGACTAGACCTGGAGCCCAGACGCCGTTCGAAGCTAG
AAGTACCGCTTAGGCAGGAGGCCGTTAGGGAAAAGATGCTAAGGCAGGGTTGGTTACGTTGACTCCCCCG
TAGGTTTGGTTTAAATATGATGAAGTGGACGGAAAGAAGGAGGAAGACAAGGAAGGATAAGGTTGCAGGC
CCTGTGCAAGGTAAGAAGATGGAAATTTGATAGAGGTACGCTACTATACTTATACTATACGCTAAGGGGA
TGATTGTATTTATACCCTATACCCCCTAATAACCCCTTATCAATTTAAGAAATAATCCGCATAAGCCCCC
GCTTAAAAATTGGTATCAGAGTCATGAATAGGTCTATGACCAAAACTCAAGAGGATAAAACCTCACCAAA
ATACGAAAGAGTCCTTAACTCTAAAGATAAAAGATCTTTCAAGATCAAAACTAGTTCCCTCACACCGGTG
ACGGGGATCGCATGCGACCTCTAGACCATCACATTGGAGCTTCAGCTGCTCGAGTTCTATAGTGTCACCT
AAATCGTATGTGTATGATACATAAGGTTATGTATTAATTGTAGCCGCGTTCTTACGTCGACGTACCAATT
ACGCCCCGCCCTGTCACTCATCGCAGTACTGTTGTAATTCATTAAGCATTCTGCCGACATGGAAGCCATC
ACAAACGGCATGATGAACCTGAATCGCCAGCGGCATCAGCACCTTGTCGCCTTGCGTATAATATTTGCCC
ATGGTGAAAACGGGGGCGAAGAAGTTGTCCATATTGGCCACGTTTAAATCAAAACTGGTGAAACTCACCC
AGGGATTGGCTGAGACGAAAAACATATTCTCAATAAACCCTTTAGGGAAATAGGCCAGGTTTTCACCGTA
ACACGCCACATCTTGCGAATATATGTGTAGAAACTGCCGGAAATCGTCGTGGTATTCACTCCAGAGCGAT
GAAAACGTTTCAGTTTGCTCATGGAAAACGGTGTAACAAGGGTGAACACTATCCCATATTACCAGCTCAC
CGTCTTTCATTGCCATACGGAACTCCGGATGAGCATTCATCAGGCGGGCAAGAATGTGAATAAAGGCCGG
ATAAAACTTGTGCTTATTTTTCTTTACGGTCTTTAAAAAGGCCGTAATATCCAGCTGAACGGTCTGGTTA
TAGGTACATTGAGCAACTGACTGAAATGCCTCAAAATGTTCTTTACGATGCCATTGGGATATATCAACGG
TGGTATATCCAGTGATTTCTCTCTCCATTTTAGCTTCCTTAGCTCCTGAAAATCTCGATAACTCATTAAA
GCTTATCGATGATAAGCTGTCAAACATGAGAATTTAGCCCGCCTAATGAGCGGGCTTTTTGTTGTGATCC
GCGTTGCTGGCGTTTTTCCATAGGCTCCGCCCCCCTGACGAGCATCACAAAAATCGACGCTCAAGTCAGA
GGTGGCGAAACCCGACAGGACTATAAAGATACCAGGCGTTTCCCCCCTGGAAGCTCCCTCGTGCGCTCTC
CTGTTCCGACCCTGCCGCTTACCGGATACCTGTCCGCCTTTCTTAATTAAGACCCGGGACTAGTCCCTAG
AGTCCTGCTTTAATGAGATATGCGAGACGCCTATGATCGCATGATATTTGCTTTCAATTCTGTTGTGCAC
GTTGTAAAAAACCTGAGCATGTGTAGCTCAGATCCTTACCGCCGGTTTCGGTTCATTCTAATGAATATAT
CACCCGTTACTATCGTATTTTTATGAATAATATTCTCCGTTCAATTTACTGATTGTACCCTACTACTTAT
ATGTACAATATTAAAATGAAAACAATATATTGTGCTGAATAGGTTTATAGCGACATCTATGATAGAGCGC
CACAATAACAAACAATTGCGTTTTATTATTACAAATCCAATTTTAAAAAAAGCGGCAGAACCGGTCAAAC
CTAAAAGACTGATTACATAAATCTTATTCAAATTTCAAAAGTGCCCCAGGGGCTAGTATCTACGACACAC
CGAGCGGCGAACTAATAACGCTCACTGAAGGGAACTCCGGTTCCCCGCCGGCGCGCATGGGTGAGATTCC
TTGAAGTTGAGTATTGGCCGTCCGCTCTACCGAAAGTTACGGGCACCATTCAACCCGGTCCAGCACGGCG
GCCGGGTAACCGACTTGCTGCCCCGAGAATTATGCAGCATTTTTTTGGTGTATGTGGGCCCCAAATGAAG
TGCAGGTCAAACCTTGACAGTGACGACAAATCGTTGGGCGGGTCCAGGGCGAATTTTGCGACAACATGTC
GAGGCTCAGCAGGACCTGCAGGCATGCAAGCTTGGCACTGGCCGTCGTTTTACAACGTCGTGACTGGGAA
AACCCTGGCGTTACCCAACTTAATCGCCTTGCAGCACATCCCCCTTTCGCCAGCTGGCGTAATAGCGAAG
AGGCCCGCACCGATCGCCCTTCCCAACAGTTGCGCAGCCTGAATGGCGAATGCTAGAGCAGCTTGAGCTT
GGATCAGATTGTCGTTTCCCGCCTTCAGTTTAAACTATCAGTGTTTGACAGGATATATTGGCGGGTAAAC
CTAAGAGAAAAGAGCGTTTATTAGAATAATCGGATATTTAAAAGGGCGTGAAAAGGTTTATCCGTTCGTC
CATTTGTATGTGCATGCCAACCACAGGGTTCCCCTCGGGATCAAAGTACTTTGATCCAACCCCTCCGCTG
CTATAGTGCAGTCGGCTTCTGACGTTCAGTGCAGCCGTCTTCTGAAAACGACATGTCGCACAAGTCCTAA
GTTACGCGACAGGCTGCCGCCCTGCCCTTTTCCTGGCGTTTTCTTGTCGCGTGTTTTAGTCGCATAAAGT
AGAATACTTGCGACTAGAACCGGAGACATTACGCCATGAACAAGAGCGCCGCCGCTGGCCTGCTGGGCTA
TGCCCGCGTCAGCACCGACGACCAGGACTTGACCAACCAACGGGCCGAACTGCACGCGGCCGGCTGCACC
AAGCTGTTTTCCGAGAAGATCACCGGCACCAGGCGCGACCGCCCGGAGCTGGCCAGGATGCTTGACCACC
TACGCCCTGGCGACGTTGTGACAGTGACCAGGCTAGACCGCCTGGCCCGCAGCACCCGCGACCTACTGGA
CATTGCCGAGCGCATCCAGGAGGCCGGCGCGGGCCTGCGTAGCCTGGCAGAGCCGTGGGCCGACACCACC
ACGCCGGCCGGCCGCATGGTGTTGACCGTGTTCGCCGGCATTGCCGAGTTCGAGCGTTCCCTAATCATCG
ACCGCACCCGGAGCGGGCGCGAGGCCGCCAAGGCCCGAGGCGTGAAGTTTGGCCCCCGCCCTACCCTCAC
CCCGGCACAGATCGCGCACGCCCGCGAGCTGATCGACCAGGAAGGCCGCACCGTGAAAGAGGCGGCTGCA
CTGCTTGGCGTGCATCGCTCGACCCTGTACCGCGCACTTGAGCGCAGCGAGGAAGTGACGCCCACCGAGG
CCAGGCGGCGCGGTGCCTTCCGTGAGGACGCATTGACCGAGGCCGACGCCCTGGCGGCCGCCGAGAATGA
ACGCCAAGAGGAACAAGCATGAAACCGCACCAGGACGGCCAGGACGAACCGTTTTTCATTACCGAAGAGA
TCGAGGCGGAGATGATCGCGGCCGGGTACGTGTTCGAGCCGCCCGCGCACGTCTCAACCGTGCGGCTGCA
TGAAATCCTGGCCGGTTTGTCTGATGCCAAGCTGGCGGCCTGGCCGGCCAGCTTGGCCGCTGAAGAAACC
GAGCGCCGCCGTCTAAAAAGGTGATGTGTATTTGAGTAAAACAGCTTGCGTCATGCGGTCGCTGCGTATA
TGATGCGATGAGTAAATAAACAAATACGCAAGGGGAACGCATGAAGGTTATCGCTGTACTTAACCAGAAA
GGCGGGTCAGGCAAGACGACCATCGCAACCCATCTAGCCCGCGCCCTGCAACTCGCCGGGGCCGATGTTC
TGTTAGTCGATTCCGATCCCCAGGGCAGTGCCCGCGATTGGGCGGCCGTGCGGGAAGATCAACCGCTAAC
CGTTGTCGGCATCGACCGCCCGACGATTGACCGCGACGTGAAGGCCATCGGCCGGCGCGACTTCGTAGTG
ATCGACGGAGCGCCCCAGGCGGCGGACTTGGCTGTGTCCGCGATCAAGGCAGCCGACTTCGTGCTGATTC
CGGTGCAGCCAAGCCCTTACGACATATGGGCCACCGCCGACCTGGTGGAGCTGGTTAAGCAGCGCATTGA
GGTCACGGATGGAAGGCTACAAGCGGCCTTTGTCGTGTCGCGGGCGATCAAAGGCACGCGCATCGGCGGT
GAGGTTGCCGAGGCGCTGGCCGGGTACGAGCTGCCCATTCTTGAGTCCCGTATCACGCAGCGCGTGAGCT
ACCCAGGCACTGCCGCCGCCGGCACAACCGTTCTTGAATCAGAACCCGAGGGCGACGCTGCCCGCGAGGT
CCAGGCGCTGGCCGCTGAAATTAAATCAAAACTCATTTGAGTTAATGAGGTAAAGAGAAAATGAGCAAAA
GCACAAACACGCTAAGTGCCGGCCGTCCGAGCGCACGCAGCAGCAAGGCTGCAACGTTGGCCAGCCTGGC
AGACACGCCAGCCATGAAGCGGGTCAACTTTCAGTTGCCGGCGGAGGATCACACCAAGCTGAAGATGTAC
GCGGTACGCCAAGGCAAGACCATTACCGAGCTGCTATCTGAATACATCGCGCAGCTACCAGAGTAAATGA
GCAAATGAATAAATGAGTAGATGAATTTTAGCGGCTAAAGGAGGCGGCATGGAAAATCAAGAACAACCAG
GCACCGACGCCGTGGAATGCCCCATGTGTGGAGGAACGGGCGGTTGGCCAGGCGTAAGCGGCTGGGTTGC
CTGCCGGCCCTGCAATGGCACTGGAACCCCCAAGCCCGAGGAATCGGCGTGAGCGGTCGCAAACCATCCG
GCCCGGTACAAATCGGCGCGGCGCTGGGTGATGACCTGGTGGAGAAGTTGAAGGCCGCGCAGGCCGCCCA
GCGGCAACGCATCGAGGCAGAAGCACGCCCCGGTGAATCGTGGCAAGCGGCCGCTGATCGAATCCGCAAA
GAATCCCGGCAACCGCCGGCAGCCGGTGCGCCGTCGATTAGGAAGCCGCCCAAGGGCGACGAGCAACCAG
ATTTTTTCGTTCCGATGCTCTATGACGTGGGCACCCGCGATAGTCGCAGCATCATGGACGTGGCCGTTTT
CCGTCTGTCGAAGCGTGACCGACGAGCTGGCGAGGTGATCCGCTACGAGCTTCCAGACGGGCACGTAGAG
GTTTCCGCAGGGCCGGCCGGCATGGCCAGTGTGTGGGATTACGACCTGGTACTGATGGCGGTTTCCCATC
TAACCGAATCCATGAACCGATACCGGGAAGGGAAGGGAGACAAGCCCGGCCGCGTGTTCCGTCCACACGT
TGCGGACGTACTCAAGTTCTGCCGGCGAGCCGATGGCGGAAAGCAGAAAGACGACCTGGTAGAAACCTGC
ATTCGGTTAAACACCACGCACGTTGCCATGCAGCGTACGAAGAAGGCCAAGAACGGCCGCCTGGTGACGG
TATCCGAGGGTGAAGCCTTGATTAGCCGCTACAAGATCGTAAAGAGCGAAACCGGGCGGCCGGAGTACAT
CGAGATCGAGCTAGCTGATTGGATGTACCGCGAGATCACAGAAGGCAAGAACCCGGACGTGCTGACGGTT
CACCCCGATTACTTTTTGATCGATCCCGGCATCGGCCGTTTTCTCTACCGCCTGGCACGCCGCGCCGCAG
GCAAGGCAGAAGCCAGATGGTTGTTCAAGACGATCTACGAACGCAGTGGCAGCGCCGGAGAGTTCAAGAA
GTTCTGTTTCACCGTGCGCAAGCTGATCGGGTCAAATGACCTGCCGGAGTACGATTTGAAGGAGGAGGCG
GGGCAGGCTGGCCCGATCCTAGTCATGCGCTACCGCAACCTGATCGAGGGCGAAGCATCCGCCGGTTCCT
AATGTACGGAGCAGATGCTAGGGCAAATTGCCCTAGCAGGGGAAAAAGGTCGAAAAGGTCTCTTTCCTGT
GGATAGCACGTACATTGGGAACCCAAAGCCGTACATTGGGAACCGGAACCCGTACATTGGGAACCCAAAG
CCGTACATTGGGAACCGGTCACACATGTAAGTGACTGATATAAAAGAGAAAAAAGGCGATTTTTCCGCCT
AAAACTCTTTAAAACTTATTAAAACTCTTAAAACCCGCCTGGCCTGTGCATAACTGTCTGGCCAGCGCAC
AGCCGAAGAGCTGCAAAAAGCGCCTACCCTTCGGTCGCTGCGCTCCCTACGCCCCGCCGCTTCGCGTCGG
CCTATCGCGGCCGCTGGCCGCTCAAAAATGGCTGGCCTACGGCCAGGCAATCTACCAGGGCGCGGACAAG
CCGCGCCGTCGCCACTCGACCGCCGGCGCCCACATCAAGGCACCCTGCCTCGCGCGTTTCGGTGATGACG
GTGAAAACCTCTGACACATGCAGCTCCCGGAGACGGTCACAGCTTGTCTGTAAGCGGATGCCGGGAGCAG
ACAAGCCCGTCAGGGCGCGTCAGCGGGTGTTGGCGGGTGTCGGGGCGCAGCCATGACCCAGTCACGTAGC
GATAGCGGAGTGTATACTGGCTTAACTATGCGGCATCAGAGCAGATTGTACTGAGAGTGCACCATATGCG
GTGTGAAATACCGCACAGATGCGTAAGGAGAAAATACCGCATCAGGCGCTCTTCCGCTTCCTCGCTCACT
GACTCGCTGCGCTCGGTCGTTCGGCTGCGGCGAGCGGTATCAGCTCACTCAAAGGCGGTAATACGGTTAT
CCACAGAATCAGGGGATAACGCAGGAAAGAACATGTGAGCAAAAGGCCAGCAAAAGGCCAGGAACCGTAA
AAAGGCCGCGTTGCTGGCGTTTTTCCATAGGCTCCGCCCCCCTGACGAGCATCACAAAAATCGACGCTCA
AGTCAGAGGTGGCGAAACCCGACAGGACTATAAAGATACCAGGCGTTTCCCCCTGGAAGCTCCCTCGTGC
GCTCTCCTGTTCCGACCCTGCCGCTTACCGGATACCTGTCCGCCTTTCTCCCTTCGGGAAGCGTGGCGCT
TTCTCATAGCTCACGCTGTAGGTATCTCAGTTCGGTGTAGGTCGTTCGCTCCAAGCTGGGCTGTGTGCAC
GAACCCCCCGTTCAGCCCGACCGCTGCGCCTTATCCGGTAACTATCGTCTTGAGTCCAACCCGGTAAGAC
ACGACTTATCGCCACTGGCAGCAGCCACTGGTAACAGGATTAGCAGAGCGAGGTATGTAGGCGGTGCTAC
AGAGTTCTTGAAGTGGTGGCCTAACTACGGCTACACTAGAAGGACAGTATTTGGTATCTGCGCTCTGCTG
AAGCCAGTTACCTTCGGAAAAAGAGTTGGTAGCTCTTGATCCGGCAAACAAACCACCGCTGGTAGCGGTG
GTTTTTTTGTTTGCAAGCAGCAGATTACGCGCAGAAAAAAAGGATCTCAAGAAGATCCTTTGATCTTTTC
TACGGGGTCTGACGCTCAGTGGAACGAAAACTCACGTTAAGGGATTTTGGTCATGCATTCTAGGTACTAA
AACAATTCATCCAGTAAAATATAATATTTTATTTTCTCCCAATCAGGCTTGATCCCCAGTAAGTCAAAAA
ATAGCTCGACATACTGTTCTTCCCCGATATCCTCCCTGATCGACCGGACGCAGAAGGCAATGTCATACCA
CTTGTCCGCCCTGCCGCTTCTCCCAAGATCAATAAAGCCACTTACTTTGCCATCTTTCACAAAGATGTTG
CTGTCTCCCAGGTCGCCGTGGGAAAAGACAAGTTCCTCTTCGGGCTTTTCCGTCTTTAAAAAATCATACA
GCTCGCGCGGATCTTTAAATGGAGTGTCTTCTTCCCAGTTTTCGCAATCCACATCGGCCAGATCGTTATT
CAGTAAGTAATCCAATTCGGCTAAGCGGCTGTCTAAGCTATTCGTATAGGGACAATCCGATATGTCGATG
GAGTGAAAGAGCCTGATGCACTCCGCATACAGCTCGATAATCTTTTCAGGGCTTTGTTCATCTTCATACT
CTTCCGAGCAAAGGACGCCATCGGCCTCACTCATGAGCAGATTGCTCCAGCCATCATGCCGTTCAAAGTG
CAGGACCTTTGGAACAGGCAGCTTTCCTTCCAGCCATAGCATCATGTCCTTTTCCCGTTCCACATCATAG
GTGGTCCCTTTATACCGGCTGTCCGTCATTTTTAAATATAGGTTTTCATTTTCTCCCACCAGCTTATATA
CCTTAGCAGGAGACATTCCTTCCGTATCTTTTACGCAGCGGTATTTTTCGATCAGTTTTTTCAATTCCGG
TGATATTCTCATTTTAGCCATTTATTATTTCCTTCCTCTTTTCTACAGTATTTAAAGATACCCCAAGAAG
CTAATTATAACAAGACGAACTCCAATTCACTGTTCCTTGCATTCTAAAACCTTAAATACCAGAAAACAGC
TTTTTCAAAGTTGTTTTCAAAGTTGGCGTATAACATAGTATCGACGGAGCCGATTTTGAAACCGCGGTGA
TCACAGGCAGCAACGCTCTGTCATCGTTACAATCAACATGCTACCCTCCGCGAGATCATCCGTGTTTCAA
ACCCGGCAGCTTAGTTGCCGTTCTTCCGAATAGCATCGGTAACATGAGCAAAGTCTGCCGCCTTACAACG
GCTCTCCCGCTGACGCCGTCCCGGACTGATGGGCTGCCTGTATCGAGTGGTGATTTTGTGCCGAGCTGCC
GGTCGGGGAGCTGTTGGCTGGCTGGTGGCAGGATATATTGTGGTGTAAACAAATTGACGCTTAGACAACT
TAATAACACATTGCGGACGTTTTTAATGTACTGAATTAACGCCGAATTAATTCGAGCTCGGATCTGATAA
TTTATTTGAAAATTCATAAGAAAAGCAAACGTTACATGAATTGATGAAACAATACAAAGACAGATAAAGC
CACGCACATTTAGGATATTGGCCGAGATTACTGAATATTGAGTAAGATCACGGAATTTCTGACAGGAGCA
TGTCTTCAATTCAGCCCAAATGGCAGTTGAAATACTCAAACCGCCCCATATGCAGGAGCGGATCATTCAT
TGTTTGTTTGGTTGCCTTTGCCAACATGGGAGTCCAAGATTCTGCAGTCAAATCTCGGTGACGGGCAGGA
CCGGACGGGGCGGTACCGGCAGGCTGAAGTCCAGCTGCCAGAAACCCACGTCATGCCAGTTCCCGTGCTT
GAAGCCGGCCGCCCGCAGCATGCCGCGGGGGGCATATCCGAGCGCCTCGTGCATGCGCACGCTCGGGTCG
TTGGGCAGCCCGATGACAGCGACCACGCTCTTGAAGCCCTGTGCCTCCAGGGACTTCAGCAGGTGGGTGT
AGAGCGTGGAGCCCAGTCCCGTCCGCTGGTGGCGGGGGGAGACGTACACGGTCGACTCGGCCGTCCAGTC
GTAGGCGTTGCGTGCCTTCCAGGGGCCCGCGTAGGCGATGCCGGCGACCTCGCCGTCCACCTCGGCGACG
AGCCAGGGATAGCGCTCCCGCAGACGGACGAGGTCGTCCGTCCACTCCTGCGGTTCCTGCGGCTCGGTAC
GGAAGTTGACCGTGCTTGTCTCGATGTAGTGGTTGACGATGGTGCAGACCGCCGGCATGTCCGCCTCGGT
GGCACGGCGGATGTCGGCCGGGCGTCGTTCTGGGCTCATCGATTCGATTTGGTGTATCGAGATTGGTTAT
GAAATTCAGATGCTAGTGTAATGTATTGGTAATTTGGGAAGATATAATAGGAAGCAAGGCTATTTATCCA
TTTCTGAAAAGGCGAAATGGCGTCACCGCGAGCGTCACGCGCATTCCGTTCTTGCTGTAAAGCGTTGTTT
GGTACACTTTTGACTAGCGAGGCTTGGCGTGTCAGCGTATCTATTCAAAAGTCGTTAATGGCTGCGGATC
AAGAAAAAGTTGGAATAGAAACAGAATACCCGCGAAATTCAGGCCCGGTTGCCATGTCCTACACGCCGAA
ATAAACGACCAAATTAGTAGAAAAATAAAAACTGACTCGGATACTTACGTCACGTCTTGCGCACTGATTT
GAAAAATCTCAGAATTCATGGATCCTAGGTGAGTCTAGAGAGTTAATTAAGTTTGCAAGCAGCAGATTAC
GCGCAGAAAAAAAGGATCTCAAGGAGATCCTTTGGATCACAAAAAAAAAGCCCGCTCATTAGGCGGGTTA
AATTCCCGGGTACTGCAGCCGATTCATTAATGCAGGTTAACCTGGCTTATCGAAATTAATACGACTCACT
ATAGGGAGACCGGCAGATCTGATCCCTACTCCAAAAATGTCAAAGATACAGTCTCAGAAGACCAAAGGGC
TAT
