>Addgene plasmid #84101 | pFGC5941-PacI-ath-STTM173 | depositor partial sequence | sequence record 160657 | STTM
TTTCGCTTACACTACAGAGAATCAGTTGTTGTTGTTATGGTCTAATTTAAATATGGTCTAAAGAAGAAGA
ATGTGATTTCTCTCCTATGCAAGCGAA
